>Addgene plasmid #57863 | mKO2-Clathrin-15 | depositor partial sequence | sequence record 89015 | insert sequence
ACGTCAGATCCGCTAGCGCTACCGGTCGCCACCATGGTGAGTGTGATTAAACCAGAGATGAAGATGAGGT
ACTACATGGACGGCTCCGTCAATGGGCATGAGTTCACAATTGAAGGTGAAGGCACAGGCAGACCTTACGA
GGGACATCAAGAGATGACACTACGCGTCACAATGGCCGAGGGCGGGCCAATGCCTTTCGCGTTTGACTTA
GTGTCACACGTGTTCTGTTACGGCCACAGAGTATTTACTAAATATCCAGAAGAGATACCAGACTATTTCA
AACAAGCATTTCCTGAAGGCCTGTCATGGGAAAGGTCGTTGGAGTTCGAAGATGGTGGGTCCGCTTCAGT
CAGTGCGCATATAAGCCTTAGAGGAAACACCTTCTACCACAAATCCAAATTTACTGGGGTTAACTTTCCT
GCCGATGGTCCTATCATGCAAAACCAAAGTGTTGATTGGGAGCCATCAACCGAGAAAATTACTGCCAGCG
ACGGAGTTCTGAAGGGTGATGTTACGATGTACCTAAAACTTGAAGGAGGCGGCAATCACAAATGCCAAAT
GAAGACTACTTACAAGGCGGCAAAAGAGATTCTTGAAATGCCAGGAGACCATTACATCGGCCATCGCCTC
GTCAGGAAAACCGAAGGCAACATTACTGAGCAGGTAGAAGATGCAGTAGCTCATAGCTCCGGACTCAGAT
CTCGAGCTCAAGCTTCGAATTCTGCAGTCGACATGGCTGATGACTTTGGCTTCTTCTCGTCGTCGGAGAG
TGGTGCCCCGGAGGCGGCGGAGGAGGACCCGGCGGCCGCCTTCCTGGCCCAGCAGGAGAGCGAGATTGCA
GGCATAGAGAACGACGAGGGCTTCGGGGCACCTGCCGGCAGCCATGCGGCCCCCGCACAGCCGGGCCCCA
CGAGTGGGGCTGGTTCTGAGGACATGGGGACCACAGTCAATGGAGATGTGTTTCAGGAGGCCAACGGTCC
TGCTGATGGCTACGCAGCCATTGCCCAGGCTGACAGGCTGACCCAGGAGCCTGAGAGCATCCGCAAGTGG
CGAGAGGAGCAGAGGAAACGGCTGCAAGAGCTGGATGCTGCATCTAAGGTCACGGAACAGGAATGGCGGG
AGAAGGCCAAGAAGGACCTGGAGGAGTGGAACCAGCGCCAGAGTGAACAAGTAGAGAAGAACAAGATCAA
CAACCGGGCATCCGAGGAGGCTTTCGTGAAGGAATCCAAGGAGGAGACCCCAGGCACAGAGTGGGAGAAG
GTGGCCCAGCTATGTGACTTCAACCCCAAGAGCAGCAAGCAGTGCAAAGATGTGTCCCGCCTGCGCTCGG
TGCTCATGTCCCTGAAGCAGACGCCACTGTCCCGCTAGGGATCCACCGGATCTAGATAACTGATCATAAT
CAGCCATACCACATT
