>Addgene plasmid #57863 | mKO2-Clathrin-15 | addgene partial sequence | sequence record 108936 | SV40pA-R 5'-GAAATTTGTGATGCTATTGC-3'
CATAACAGTTAACAACAACAATTGCATTCATTTTATGTTTCAGGTTCAGGGGGAGGTGTGGGAGGTTTTT
TAAAGCAAGTAAAACCTCTACAAATGTGGTATGGCTGATTATGATCAGTTATCTAGATCCGGTGGATCCC
TAGCGGGACAGTGGCGTCTGCTTCAGGGACATGAGCACCGAGCGCAGGCGGGACACATCTTTGCACTGCT
TGCTGCTCTTGGGGTTGAAGTCACATAGCTGGGCCACCTTCTCCCACTCTGTGCCTGGGGTCTCCTCCTT
GGATTCCTTCACGAAAGCCTCCTCGGATGCCCGGTTGTTGATCTTGTTCTTCTCTACTTGTTCACTCTGG
CGCTGGTTCCACTCCTCCAGGTCCTTCTTGGCCTTCTCCCGCCATTCCTGTTCCGTGACCTTAGATGCAG
CATCCAGCTCTTGCAGCCGTTTCCTCTGCTCCTCTCGCCACTTGCGGATGCTCTCAGGCTCCTGGGTCAG
CCTGTCAGCCTGGGCAATGGCTGCGTAGCCATCAGCAGGACCGTTGGCCTCCTGAAACACATCTCCATTG
ACTGTGGTCCCCATGTCCTCAGAACCAGCCCCACTCGTGGGGCCCGGCTGTGCGGGGGCCGCATGGCTGC
CGGCAGGTGCCCCGAAGCCCTCGTCGTTCTCTATGCCTGCAATCTCGCTCTCCTGCTGGGCCAGGAAGGC
GGCCGCCGGGTCCTCCTCCGCCGCCTCCGGGGCACCACTCTCCGACGACGAGAAGAAGCCAAAGTCATCA
GCCATGTCGACTGCAGAATTCGAAGCTTGAGCTCGAGATCTGAGTCCGGAGCTATGAGCTACTGCATCTT
C
