[The description below was written by a language model from this plasmid's Addgene catalogue record.]
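Description:
mKO2-Clathrin-15 is a mammalian expression plasmid that produces a fluorescent fusion of human clathrin light chain B (CLTB, also known as LCB) with the orange fluorescent protein mKO2. It is built on an mKO2 fluorescent-protein backbone of about 4.75 kb without the insert. The plasmid is maintained in E. coli as a high-copy plasmid under kanamycin selection. It also carries a neomycin resistance marker, so transfected mammalian cells can be selected with G418 and stable lines can be established. Expression of the fusion is driven by the CMV promoter, a strong constitutive promoter in most mammalian cell lines. The use of an SV40 polyA reverse sequencing primer suggests that the transcript ends at an SV40 polyadenylation signal, although no feature table is provided to confirm this.

The construct is a localization marker for live-cell or fixed-cell imaging. Because clathrin light chain is incorporated into the clathrin coat, the tagged protein labels clathrin-coated pits and vesicles, which can be used to follow structures involved in endocytosis and vesicular trafficking. mKO2 has a recorded excitation maximum of 551 nm and an emission maximum of 565 nm. This orange signal may be combined with green or far-red probes in multicolour experiments. The name implies that mKO2 lies upstream of clathrin and that "15" refers to a linker length, but the record does not state the tag's orientation, the linker composition or the cloning method. These details should be checked against the full sequence.
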