Addgene plasmid #57863: mKO2-Clathrin-15
Purpose: Localization: Clathrin Vesicles, Excitation: 551, Emission: 565
Depositing lab: Michael Davidson. Depositing organization: Florida State University, Tallahassee.
Backbone
  Vector backbone: mKO2
  Backbone size w/o insert (bp): 4750
  Vector type: Mammalian Expression
  Selectable markers: Neomycin (select with G418)
Growth in bacteria
  Bacterial resistance: Kanamycin, 50 μg/mL
  Growth temperature: 37°C
  Growth strain: DH5alpha
  Copy number: High Copy
Gene/Insert
  Gene/Insert name: Clathrin (alt name: NM_001834.2)
  Species: H. sapiens (human)
  Entrez Gene: CLTB (a.k.a. LCB)
  Promoter: CMV
  Tag / fusion protein: mKO2
  Cloning method: Unknown
  Sequencing primers: 5′ CMV-F; 3′ SV40pA-R
Terms and licenses: Academic/Nonprofit Terms; Industry Terms: Not Available to Industry
Depositor comments: . Excitation = 551; Emission = 565
How to cite: mKO2-Clathrin-15 was a gift from Michael Davidson (Addgene plasmid # 57863 ; http://n2t.net/addgene:57863 ; RRID:Addgene_57863)
